>Addgene plasmid #191289 | pTETDuet_D27NDHFR_Q33STS | addgene full sequence | sequence record 395405 | Addgene NGS Result
CTTAAGTCGAACAGAAAGTAATCGTATTGTACATCCCTATCAGTGATAGAGATTGACATCCCTATCAGTG
ATAGAGATACTGAGCACATCAGCAGGACGCACTGACCGAATTCATTAAAGAGGAGAAAGGTACCATGCTG
CAGATCTCATGAAACAGTACCTGGAGCTGATGCAAAAAGTTCTGGATGAGGGTACCCAGAAAAACGACCG
CACGGGTACCGGAACGCTGAGCATTTTTGGCCATTCGATGCGTTTTAACCTGCAGGACGGATTCCCGCTG
GTTACGACCAAACGCTGCCACCTGCGTAGCATTATTCATGAGCTGCTGTGGTTTCTGCAAGGTGACACTA
ACATCGCGTATCTGCACGAAAACAATGTGACGATCTGGGATGAATGGGCCGATGAAAACGGCGATCTGGG
CCCAGTGTATGGTAAACAGTGGCGCGCCTGGCCAACGCCAGATGGCCGCCACATCGATCAGATCACGACC
GTGCTGAATCAACTGAAAAACGACCCGGACAGCCGCCGCATTATTGTTTCCGCGTGGAATGTGGGTGAAC
TGGATAAAATGGCGCTGGCGCCGTGCCATGCATTCTTCCAGTTTTACGTTGCGGACGGTAAGCTGAGCTG
TCAACTTTATCAGCGCAGCTGCGATGTTTTCCTCGGCCTGCCGTTCAATATCGCCAGCTACGCGTTACTG
GTGCATATGATGGCGCAGCAGTGCGACCTGGAGGTGGGTGATTTTGTCTGGACCGGCGGTGATACCCACC
TGTACAGCAACCATATGGACCAAACGCATCTGCAATTGAGCCGTGAGCCGCGTCCGCTGCCGAAACTGAT
TATTAAGCGCAAACCCGAGAGCATCTTTGACTATCGTTTCGAAGACTTCGAGATTGAAGGCTACGATCCG
CACCCGGGTATCAAAGCGCCGGTGGCTATCTAACTCGAGTCTGGTAAAGAAACCGCTGCTGCGAAATTTG
AACGCCAGCACATGGACTCGTCTACTAGCGCAGCTTAATTAACCTAGGCTGCTGCCACCGCTGAGCAATA
ACTAGCATAACCCCTTGGGGCCTCTAAACGGGTCTTGAGGGGTTTTTTGCTGAAACCTCAGGCATTTGAG
AAGCACACGGTCACACTGCTTCCGGTAGTCAATAAACCGGTAAACCAGCAATAGACATAAGCGGCTATTT
AACGACCCTGCCCTGAACCGACGACCGGGTCGAATTTGCTTTCGAATTTCTGCCATTCATCCGCTTATTA
TCACTTATTCAGGCGTAGCAACCAGGCGTTTAAGGGCACCAATAACTGCCTTAAAAAAATTACGCCCCGC
CCTGCCACTCATCGCAGTACTGTTGTAATTCATTAAGCATTCTGCCGACATGGAAGCCATCACAAACGGC
ATGATGAACCTGAATCGCCAGCGGCATCAGCACCTTGTCGCCTTGCGTATAATATTTGCCCATAGTGAAA
ACGGGGGCGAAGAAGTTGTCCATATTGGCCACGTTTAAATCAAAACTGGTGAAACTCACCCAGGGATTGG
CTGAGACGAAAAACATATTCTCAATAAACCCTTTAGGGAAATAGGCCAGGTTTTCACCGTAACACGCCAC
ATCTTGCGAATATATGTGTAGAAACTGCCGGAAATCGTCGTGGTATTCACTCCAGAGCGATGAAAACGTT
TCAGTTTGCTCATGGAAAACGGTGTAACAAGGGTGAACACTATCCCATATCACCAGCTCACCGTCTTTCA
TTGCCATACGGAACTCCGGATGAGCATTCATCAGGCGGGCAAGAATGTGAATAAAGGCCGGATAAAACTT
GTGCTTATTTTTCTTTACGGTCTTTAAAAAGGCCGTAATATCCAGCTGAACGGTCTGGTTATAGGTACAT
TGAGCAACTGACTGAAATGCCTCAAAATGTTCTTTACGATGCCATTGGGATATATCAACGGTGGTATATC
CAGTGATTTTTTTCTCCATTTTAGCTTCCTTAGCTCCTGAAAATCTCGATAACTCAAAAAATACGCCCGG
TAGTGATCTTATTTCATTATGGTGAAAGTTGGAACCTCTTACGTGCCGATCAACGTCTCATTTTCGCCAA
AAGTTGGCCCAGGGCTTCCCGGTATCAACAGGGACACCAGGATTTATTTATTCTGCGAAGTGATCTTCCG
TCACAGGTATTTATTCGGCGCAAAGTGCGTCGGGTGATGCTGCCAACTTACTGATTTAGTGTATGATGGT
GTTTTTGAGGTGCTCCAGTGGCTTCTGTTTCTATCAGCTGTCCCTCCTGTTCAGCTACTGACGGGGTGGT
GCGTAACGGCAAAAGCACCGCCGGACATCAGCGCTAGCGGAGTGTATACTGGCTTACTATGTTGGCACTG
ATGAGGGTGTCAGTGAAGTGCTTCATGTGGCAGGAGAAAAAAGGCTGCACCGGTGCGTCAGCAGAATATG
TGATACAGGATATATTCCGCTTCCTCGCTCACTGACTCGCTACGCTCGGTCGTTCGACTGCGGCGAGCGG
AAATGGCTTACGAACGGGGCGGAGATTTCCTGGAAGATGCCAGGAAGATACTTAACAGGGAAGTGAGAGG
GCCGCGGCAAAGCCGTTTTTCCATAGGCTCCGCCCCCCTGACAAGCATCACGAAATCTGACGCTCAAATC
AGTGGTGGCGAAACCCGACAGGACTATAAAGATACCAGGCGTTTCCCCCTGGCGGCTCCCTCGTGCGCTC
TCCTGTTCCTGCCTTTCGGTTTACCGGTGTCATTCCGCTGTTATGGCCGCGTTTGTCTCATTCCACGCCT
GACACTCAGTTCCGGGTAGGCAGTTCGCTCCAAGCTGGACTGTATGCACGAACCCCCCGTTCAGTCCGAC
CGCTGCGCCTTATCCGGTAACTATCGTCTTGAGTCCAACCCGGAAAGACATGCAAAAGCACCACTGGCAG
CAGCCACTGGTAATTGATTTAGAGGAGTTAGTCTTGAAGTCATGCGCCGGTTAAGGCTAAACTGAAAGGA
CAAGTTTTGGTGACTGCGCTCCTCCAAGCCAGTTACCTCGGTTCAAAGAGTTGGTAGCTCAGAGAACCTT
CGAAAAACCGCCCTGCAAGGCGGTTTTTTCGTTTTCAGAGCAAGAGATTACGCGCAGACCAAAACGATCT
CAAGAAGATCATCTTATTAATCAGATAAAATATTTCTAGATTTCAGTGCAATTTATCTCTTCAAATGTAG
CACCTGAAGTCAGCCCCATACGATATAAGTTGTAATTCTCATGTTAGTCATGCCCCGCGCCCACCGGAAG
GAGCTGACTGGGTTGAAGGCTCTCAAGGGCATCGGTCGAGATCCCGGTGCCTAATGAGTGAGCTAACTTA
CATTAATTGCGTTGCGCTCACTGCCCGCTTTCCAGTCGGGAAACCTGTCGTGCCAGCTGCATTAATGAAT
CGGCCAACGCGCGGGGAGAGGCGGTTTGCGTATTGGGCGCCAGGGTGGTTTTTCTTTTCACCAGTGAGAC
GGGCAACAGCTGATTGCCCTTCACCGCCTGGCCCTGAGAGAGTTGCAGCAAGCGGTCCACGCTGGTTTGC
CCCAGCAGGCGAAAATCCTGTTTGATGGTGGTTAACGGCGGGATATAACATGAGCTGTCTTCGGTATCGT
CGTATCCCACTACCGAGATGTCCGCACCAACGCGCAGCCCGGACTCGGTAATGGCGCGCATTGCGCCCAG
CGCCATCTGATCGTTGGCAACCAGCATCGCAGTGGGAACGATGCCCTCATTCAGCATTTGCATGGTTTGT
TGAAAACCGGACATGGCACTCCAGTCGCCTTCCCGTTCCGCTATCGGCTGAATTTGATTGCGAGTGAGAT
ATTTATGCCAGCCAGCCAGACGCAGACGCGCCGAGACAGAACTTAATGGGCCCGCTAACAGCGCGATTTG
CTGGTGACCCAATACGACCAGATGCTCCACGCCCAGTCGCGTACCGTCTTCATGGGAGAAAATAATACTG
TTGATGGGTGTCTGGTCAGAGACATCAAGAAATAACGCCGGAACATTAGTGCAGGCAGCTTCCACAGCAA
TGGCATCCTGGTCATCCAGCGGATAGTTAATGATCAGCCCACTGACGCGTTGCGCGAGAAGATTGTGCAC
CGCCGCTTTACAGGCTTCGACGCCGCTTCGTTCTACCATCGACACCACCACGCTGGCACCCAGTTGATCG
GCGCGAGATTTAATCGCCGCGACAATTTGCGACGGCGCGTGCAGGGCCAGACTGGAGGTGGCAACGCCAA
TCAGCAACGACTGTTTGCCCGCCAGTTGTTGTGCCACGCGGTTGGGAATGTAATTCAGCTCCGCCATCGC
CGCTTCCACTTTTTCCCGCGTTTTCGCAGAAACGTGGCTGGCCTGGTTCACCACGCGGGAAACGGTCTGA
TAAGAGACACCGGCATACTCTGCGACATCGTATAACGTTACTGGTTTCACATTCACCACCCTGAATTGAC
TCTCTTCCGGGCGCTATCATGCCATACCGCGAAAGGTTTTGCGCCATTCGATGGTGTCCGGGATCTCGAC
GCTCTCCCTTATGCGACTCCTGCATTAGGAAATTAATACGACTCACTATAGGGGAATTGTGAGCGGATAA
CAATTCCCCTGTAGAAATAATTTTGTTTAACTTTAATAAGGAGATATACCATGATCAGTCTGATTGCGGC
GTTAGCGGTAGATCGCGTTATCGGCATGGAAAACGCCATGCCGTGGAACCTGCCTGCCAACCTCGCCTGG
TTTAAACGCAACACCTTAAATAAACCCGTGATTATGGGCCGCCATACCTGGGAATCAATCGGTCGTCCGT
TGCCAGGACGCAAAAATATTATCCTCAGCAGTCAACCGGGTACGGACGATCGCGTAACGTGGGTGAAGTC
GGTGGATGAAGCCATCGCGGCGTGTGGTGACGTACCAGAAATCATGGTGATTGGCGGCGGTCGCGTTTAT
GAACAGTTCTTGCCAAAAGCGCAAAAACTGTATCTGACGCATATCGACGCAGAAGTGGAAGGCGACACCC
ATTTCCCGGATTACGAGCCGGATGACTGGGAATCGGTATTCAGCGAATTCCACGATGCTGATGCGCAGAA
CTCTCACAGCTATTGCTTTGAGATTCTGGAGCGGCGGTAACAGGCGTCGACAAGCTTGCGGCCGCATAAT
G
Features (pLannotate 1.2.2; 19 found; start..end, strand, type, name):
     34..107     +  promoter       PLtetO-1 promoter: modified phage lambda PL promoter with tet operator sites (Lutz and Bujard, 1997)
    149..940     +  CDS            thyA: TYSY_ECO57 - Experimental evidence at protein level: Swiss-Prot protein existence level 1. Catalyzes the reductive methylation of 2'-deoxyuridine-5'- monophosphate (dUMP) to 2'-deoxythymidine-5'-monophosphate (dTMP) while utilizing 5,10-methylenetetrahydrofolate (mTHF) as the methyl donor and reductant in the reaction, yielding dihydrofolate (DHF) as a by- product. This enzymatic reaction provides an intracellular de novo source of dTMP, an essential precursor for DNA biosynthesis. From Escherichia coli O157:H7.
    956..997     +  CDS            S-Tag (fragment): affinity and epitope tag derived from pancreatic ribonuclease A
   1027..1044    +  CDS            SET1 (fragment): solubility-enhancement tag derived from T7 phage gene 10B
   1052..1099    +  terminator     T7 terminator: transcription terminator for bacteriophage T7 RNA polymerase
   1323..1979    -  CDS            cat: CAT_ECOLX - Experimental evidence at protein level: Swiss-Prot protein existence level 1. This enzyme is an effector of chloramphenicol resistance in bacteria. From Escherichia coli. This protein is used as a marker in many commonly used cloning vectors, such as pACYC184.
   1980..2082    -  promoter       cat promoter: promoter of the E. coli cat gene encoding chloramphenicol acetyltransferase
   2203..2346    +  mobile_element IS1 (fragment): prokaryotic transposable element IS1
   2465..2520    -  rep_origin     RSF ori (fragment): Plasmids containing the RSF 1030 origin of replication can be propagated in E. coli cells that contain additional plasmids with compatible origins.
   2608..3153    -  rep_origin     p15A ori: Plasmids containing the medium-copy-number p15A origin of replication can be propagated in E. coli cells that contain a second plasmid with the ColE1 origin.
   3265..3329    -  CDS            TcR (fragment): tetracycline efflux protein; tet; confers resistance to tetracycline
   3344..3365    -  protein_bind   CAP binding site: CAP binding activates transcription in the presence of cAMP. E. coli catabolite activator protein
   3378..4460    -  CDS            lacI: lac repressor; lacI; The lac repressor binds to the lac operator to inhibit transcription in E. coli. This inhibition can be relieved by adding lactose or isopropyl-β-D-thiogalactopyranoside (IPTG).
   4461..4538    -  promoter       lacI promoter: lacI
   4546..4581    -  CDS            TcR (fragment): tetracycline efflux protein; tet; confers resistance to tetracycline
   4584..4602    +  promoter       T7 promoter: promoter for bacteriophage T7 RNA polymerase
   4603..4627    +  protein_bind   lac operator: The lac repressor binds to the lac operator to inhibit transcription in E. coli. This inhibition can be relieved by adding lactose or isopropyl-β-D-thiogalactopyranoside (IPTG). lac repressor encoded by lacI
   4642..4664    +  RBS            RBS: efficient ribosome binding site from bacteriophage T7 gene 10 (Olins and Rangwala, 1989)
   4671..5150    +  CDS            ecDHFR: E. coli dihydrofolate reductase; folA
