[The description below was written by a language model from this plasmid's Addgene catalogue record and pLannotate feature annotations shown in this document.]
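Description:
pTETDuet_D27NDHFR_Q33STS is a 5.2 kb bacterial co-expression plasmid built on the pTET-duet backbone, a two-cassette vector resembling the pACYC-type Duet design. It replicates from the p15A origin, which is compatible with ColE1-type plasmids and is recorded here as low copy, and it is selected with chloramphenicol through a cat gene driven by its own promoter. The short matches to an RSF origin, IS1, and the tetracycline resistance gene in the feature table are fragments and most likely backbone remnants rather than functional elements.

The payload consists of two E. coli folate-metabolism genes under separate promoters. folA, encoding dihydrofolate reductase (DHFR), sits behind a T7 promoter with an adjacent lac operator and a T7 gene 10 ribosome binding site, and the plasmid carries lacI with its promoter to supply the repressor for this cassette. thyA, encoding thymidylate synthase, is placed downstream of the PLtetO-1 promoter, a lambda PL derivative bearing tet operator sites. It is followed by partial S-tag and SET1 matches from the original multiple cloning region and then a T7 terminator. The record does not say whether these tag fragments are fused to thyA. According to the catalogue entry, DHFR carries the D27N substitution and thymidylate synthase carries Q33S.

Thymidylate synthase generates dihydrofolate as a by-product of dTMP synthesis, and DHFR reduces dihydrofolate, so the two enzymes are metabolically coupled. The plasmid allows defined variants of both to be expressed together in E. coli, and it was deposited with a study of the genetic landscape of this metabolic interaction.
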