Addgene plasmid #191289: pTETDuet_D27NDHFR_Q33STS
Purpose: Bacterial co-expression of E. coli folA (Dihydrofolate Reductase) and E. coli thyA (Thymidylate Synthase)
Depositing lab: Kimberly Reynolds. Depositing organization: University of Texas Southwestern Medical Center. Publication: The genetic landscape of a metabolic interaction. Nguyen TN, Ingle C, Thompson S, Reynolds KA. Nat Commun. 2024 Apr 18;15(1):3351. doi: 10.1038/s41467-024-47671-0. PubMed 38637543.
Backbone
  Vector backbone: pTET-duet
  Vector type: Bacterial Expression
Growth in bacteria
  Bacterial resistance: Chloramphenicol, 25 μg/mL
  Growth temperature: 30°C
  Growth strain: DH5alpha
  Copy number: Low Copy
Gene/Insert
  Gene/Insert name: folA, thyA (alt names: DHFR; TS)
  Species: E. coli
  Mutation: D27N DHFR, Q33S TYMS
  Promoter: T7 (folA), Tet (thyA)
  Cloning method: Restriction Enzyme; 5′ cloning site EcoNI (not destroyed); 3′ cloning site NotI (not destroyed)
  Sequencing primers: 5′ _GGATCTCGACGCTCTCCCTT; 3′ _CCGCTGAGCAATAACTAGC
Terms and licenses: Academic/Nonprofit Terms; Industry Terms: Not Available to Industry
Depositor comments: Please visit https://doi.org/10.1101/2023.05.28.542639 for bioRxiv preprint.
How to cite: pTETDuet_D27NDHFR_Q33STS was a gift from Kimberly Reynolds (Addgene plasmid # 191289 ; http://n2t.net/addgene:191289 ; RRID:Addgene_191289)
